Addgene plasmid #48861: pGGF000
Purpose: (Empty Backbone) Empty entry vector for creating GreenGate plant resistance cassette modules.
Depositing lab: Jan Lohmann. Depositing organization: Universitaet Heidelberg. Publication: GreenGate - A Novel, Versatile, and Efficient Cloning System for Plant Transgenesis. Lampropoulos A, Sutikovic Z, Wenzl C, Maegele I, Lohmann JU, Forner J. PLoS One. 2013 Dec 20;8(12):e83043. doi: 10.1371/journal.pone.0083043. PubMed 24376629.
Backbone
  Vector backbone: pUC19
  Backbone size (bp): 2686
  Vector type: Golden Gate Compatible cloning vector
Growth in bacteria
  Bacterial resistance: Chloramphenicol and Ampicillin, 25 & 100 μg/mL
  Growth temperature: 37°C
  Growth strain: DB3.1
  Copy number: High Copy
Gene/Insert
  Gene/Insert name: None
Terms and licenses: Academic/Nonprofit Terms; Industry Terms: Not Available to Industry
Depositor comments: This plasmid is designed to take up inserts for future Golden Gate cloning using the BsaI enzyme. The 5' BsaI overhang can be exchanged using HindIII and BamHI. The 3' BsaI overhang can be exchanged using KpnI and EcoRI. BamHI and KpnI sites as well as the double XcmI sites can also be used as alternative insert cloning sites, instead of using BsaI. Plasmid Features (listed as bp in full plasmid sequence): BsaI site #1 = 2241-2251bp BsaI site #2 = 3315-3325bp
How to cite: pGGF000 was a gift from Jan Lohmann (Addgene plasmid # 48861 ; http://n2t.net/addgene:48861 ; RRID:Addgene_48861)
