[The description below was written by a language model from this plasmid's Addgene catalogue record and pLannotate feature annotations shown in this document.]
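Description:
pGGF000 is an empty entry vector of the GreenGate Golden Gate cloning system, built on a pUC19 backbone and intended to receive the sequences that become plant resistance cassette modules. It is a high-copy E. coli plasmid of about 3.7 kb, replicating from the pUC/ColE1-type origin and carrying the β-lactamase gene with its own promoter for ampicillin selection. Remnants of the pUC19 lac region (a lacI fragment, CAP binding site, lac promoter and operator, and a lacZα fragment) surround the cloning site. Short fragments annotated as bom and rop are also detected.

There is no gene of interest. The cloning position is instead occupied by a counter-selectable stuffer made up of a chloramphenicol acetyltransferase gene followed by ccdB, which encodes the toxic component of the CcdA/CcdB toxin-antitoxin system. This stuffer lies between two BsaI sites, with SP6 and T7 promoters located just outside them and facing inward. Because ccdB kills ordinary laboratory strains, the empty vector is maintained in the ccdB-tolerant strain DB3.1 under combined chloramphenicol and ampicillin selection. Replacing the stuffer with an insert removes both ccdB and chloramphenicol resistance, so recombinants can be recovered in standard strains on ampicillin.

According to the depositor, inserts placed here are later released with BsaI for Golden Gate assembly. The 5' overhang can be exchanged using HindIII and BamHI, and the 3' overhang using KpnI and EcoRI. The BamHI and KpnI sites, or a pair of XcmI sites, can serve as alternative insert cloning sites instead of BsaI.
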