Features (pLannotate 1.2.2; 14 found; start..end, strand, type, name):
     96..200     +  promoter       AmpR promoter: bla
    201..1061    +  CDS            AmpR: β-lactamase; bla; confers resistance to ampicillin, carbenicillin, and related antibiotics
   1232..1820    +  rep_origin     ori: high-copy-number ColE1/pMB1/pBR322/pUC origin of replication
   2003..2095    +  CDS            lacI (fragment): lac repressor; lacI; The lac repressor binds to the lac operator to inhibit transcription in E. coli. This inhibition can be relieved by adding lactose or isopropyl-β-D-thiogalactopyranoside (IPTG).
   2108..2129    +  protein_bind   CAP binding site: CAP binding activates transcription in the presence of cAMP. E. coli catabolite activator protein
   2144..2174    +  promoter       lac promoter: promoter for the E. coli lac operon
   2182..2198    +  protein_bind   lac operator: The lac repressor binds to the lac operator to inhibit transcription in E. coli. This inhibition can be relieved by adding lactose or isopropyl-β-D-thiogalactopyranoside (IPTG). lac repressor encoded by lacI
   2212..2230    +  promoter       SP6 promoter: promoter for bacteriophage SP6 RNA polymerase
   2291..2947    +  CDS            cat: CAT_ECOLX - Experimental evidence at protein level: Swiss-Prot protein existence level 1. This enzyme is an effector of chloramphenicol resistance in bacteria. From Escherichia coli. This protein is used as a marker in many commonly used cloning vectors, such as pACYC184.
   2969..3271    +  CDS            ccdB: CCDB_ECOLI - Also known as G, letB, letD. Experimental evidence at protein level: Swiss-Prot protein existence level 1. Toxic component of a type II toxin-antitoxin (TA) system, functioning in plasmid maintainence. Responsible for the post- segregational killing (PSK) of plasmid-free cells, also referred to as a plasmid addiction system. Half-life of over 2 hours. Cell killing by CcdB is accompanied by filamentation, defects in chromosome and plasmid segregation, defects in cell division, formation of anucleate cells, decreased DNA synthesis and plasmid loss. Interferes with the activity of DN
   3336..3354    -  promoter       T7 promoter: promoter for bacteriophage T7 RNA polymerase
   3356..3508    +  CDS            lacZα (fragment): LacZα fragment of β-galactosidase; lacZ fragment
   3514..3613    -  misc_feature   bom (fragment): basis of mobility region from pBR322
   3715..1       -  CDS            rop (fragment) (across the origin): Rop protein, which maintains plasmids at low copy number; rop
>Addgene plasmid #48861 | pGGF000 | depositor full sequence | sequence record 71290 | Full Sequence
GACGAAAGGGCCTCGTGATACGCCTATTTTTATAGGTTAATGTCATGATAATAATGGTTTCTTAGACGTC
AGGTGGCACTTTTCGGGGAAATGTGCGCGGAACCCCTATTTGTTTATTTTTCTAAATACATTCAAATATG
TATCCGCTCATGAGACAATAACCCTGATAAATGCTTCAATAATATTGAAAAAGGAAGAGTATGAGTATTC
AACATTTCCGTGTCGCCCTTATTCCCTTTTTTGCGGCATTTTGCCTTCCTGTTTTTGCTCACCCAGAAAC
GCTGGTGAAAGTAAAAGATGCTGAAGATCAGTTGGGTGCACGAGTGGGTTACATCGAACTGGATCTCAAC
AGCGGTAAGATCCTTGAGAGTTTTCGCCCCGAAGAACGTTTTCCAATGATGAGCACTTTTAAAGTTCTGC
TATGTGGCGCGGTATTATCCCGTATTGACGCCGGGCAAGAGCAACTCGGTCGCCGCATACACTATTCTCA
GAATGACTTGGTTGAGTACTCACCAGTCACAGAAAAGCATCTTACGGATGGCATGACAGTAAGAGAATTA
TGCAGTGCTGCCATAACCATGAGTGATAACACTGCGGCCAACTTACTTCTGACAACGATCGGAGGACCGA
AGGAGCTAACCGCTTTTTTGCACAACATGGGGGATCATGTAACTCGCCTTGATCGTTGGGAACCGGAGCT
GAATGAAGCCATACCAAACGACGAGCGTGACACCACGATGCCTGTAGCAATGGCAACAACGTTGCGCAAA
CTATTAACTGGCGAACTACTTACTCTAGCTTCCCGGCAACAATTAATAGACTGGATGGAGGCGGATAAAG
TTGCAGGACCACTTCTGCGCTCGGCCCTTCCGGCTGGCTGGTTTATTGCTGATAAATCTGGAGCCGGTGA
GCGTGGCTCTCGAGGTATCATTGCAGCACTGGGGCCAGATGGTAAGCCCTCCCGTATCGTAGTTATCTAC
ACGACGGGGAGTCAGGCAACTATGGATGAACGAAATAGACAGATCGCTGAGATAGGTGCCTCACTGATTA
AGCATTGGTAACTGTCAGACCAAGTTTACTCATATATACTTTAGATTGATTTAAAACTTCATTTTTAATT
TAAAAGGATCTAGGTGAAGATCCTTTTTGATAATCTCATGACCAAAATCCCTTAACGTGAGTTTTCGTTC
CACTGAGCGTCAGACCCCGTAGAAAAGATCAAAGGATCTTCTTGAGATCCTTTTTTTCTGCGCGTAATCT
GCTGCTTGCAAACAAAAAAACCACCGCTACCAGCGGTGGTTTGTTTGCCGGATCAAGAGCTACCAACTCT
TTTTCCGAAGGTAACTGGCTTCAGCAGAGCGCAGATACCAAATACTGTTCTTCTAGTGTAGCCGTAGTTA
GGCCACCACTTCAAGAACTCTGTAGCACCGCCTACATACCTCGCTCTGCTAATCCTGTTACCAGTGGCTG
CTGCCAGTGGCGATAAGTCGTGTCTTACCGGGTTGGACTCAAGACGATAGTTACCGGATAAGGCGCAGCG
GTCGGGCTGAACGGGGGGTTCGTGCACACAGCCCAGCTTGGAGCGAACGACCTACACCGAACTGAGATAC
CTACAGCGTGAGCTATGAGAAAGCGCCACGCTTCCCGAAGGGAGAAAGGCGGACAGGTATCCGGTAAGCG
GCAGGGTCGGAACAGGAGAGCGCACGAGGGAGCTTCCAGGGGGAAACGCCTGGTATCTTTATAGTCCTGT
CGGGTTTCGCCACCTCTGACTTGAGCGTCGATTTTTGTGATGCTCGTCAGGGGGGCGGAGCCTATGGAAA
AACGCCAGCAACGCGGCCTTTTTACGGTTCCTGGCCTTTTGCTGGCCTTTTGCTCACATGTTCTTTCCTG
CGTTATCCCCTGATTCTGTGGATAACCGTATTACCGCCTTTGAGTGAGCTGATACCGCTCGCCGCAGCCG
AACGACCGAGCGCAGCGAGTCAGTGAGCGAGGAAGCGGAAGAGCGCCCAATACGCAAACCGCCTCTCCCC
GCGCGTTGGCCGATTCATTAATGCAGCTGGCACGACAGGTTTCCCGACTGGAAAGCGGGCAGTGAGCGCA
ACGCAATTAATGTGAGTTAGCTCACTCATTAGGCACCCCAGGCTTTACACTTTATGCTTCCGGCTCGTAT
GTTGTGTGGAATTGTGAGCGGATAACAATTTCACACGAGCTATTTAGGTGACACTATAGAAGTGAAGCTT
GGTCTCAACTAGTGGATCCAGTGCTAACATGGTCTAGAAGGAGGTCAGCTATGGAGAAAAAAATCACTGG
ATATACCACCGTTGATATATCCCAATGGCATCGTAAAGAACATTTTGAGGCATTTCAGTCAGTTGCTCAA
TGTACCTATAACCAGACCGTTCAGCTGGATATTACGGCCTTTTTAAAGACCGTAAAGAAAAATAAGCACA
AGTTTTATCCGGCCTTTATTCACATTCTTGCCCGCCTGATGAATGCTCATCCGGAGTTCCGTATGGCAAT
GAAAGACGGTGAGCTGGTGATATGGGATAGTGTTCACCCTTGTTACACCGTTTTCCATGAGCAAACTGAA
ACGTTTTCATCGCTCTGGAGTGAATACCACGACGATTTCCGGCAGTTTCTACACATATATTCGCAAGATG
TGGCGTGTTACGGTGAAAACCTGGCCTATTTCCCTAAAGGGTTTATTGAGAATATGTTTTTCGTCTCAGC
CAATCCCTGGGTGAGTTTCACCAGTTTTGATTTAAACGTGGCCAATATGGACAACTTCTTCGCCCCCGTT
TTCACCATGGGCAAATATTATACGCAAGGCGACAAGGTGCTGATGCCGCTGGCGATTCAGGTTCATCATG
CCGTTTGTGATGGCTTCCATGTCGGCAGAATGCTTAATGAATTACAACAGTACTGCGATGAGTGGCAGGG
CGGGGCGTAAGAGCTCAGGAGGACAGCTATGCAGTTTAAGGTTTACACCTATAAAAGAGAGAGCCGTTAT
CGTCTGTTTGTGGATGTACAGAGTGATATTATTGACACGCCCGGGCGACGGATGGTGATCCCCCTGGCCA
GTGCACGTCTGCTGTCAGATAAAGTCTCCCGTGAACTTTACCCAGTGGTGCATATCGGGGATGAAAGCTG
GCGCATGATGACCACCGATATGGCCAGTGTGCCAGTCTCCGTTATCGGGGAAGAAGTGGCTGATCTCAGC
CACCGCGAAAATGACATCAAAAACGCCATTAACCTGATGTTCTGGGGAATATAACTGCAGAGGAGGTAAT
CAATGCCACAACACTGGTGGTACCGTATTGAGACCGAATTCTCGCCCTATAGTGAGTCGTATTACCTGGC
CGTCGTTTTACAACGTCGTGACTGGGAAAACCCTGGCGTTACCCAACTTAATCGCCTTGCAGCACATCCC
CCTTTCGCCAGCTGGCGTAATAGCGAAGAGGCCCGCACCGATCGCCCTTCCCAACAGTTGCGCAGCCTGA
ATGGCGAATGGCGCCTGATGCGGTATTTTCTCCTTACGCATCTGTGCGGTATTTCACACCGCATATGGTG
CACTCTCAGTACAATCTGCTCTGATGCCGCATAGTTAAGCCAGCCCCGACACCCGCCAACACCCGCTGAC
GCGCCCTGACGGGCTTGTCTGCTCCCGGCATCCGCTTACAGACAAGCTGTGACCGTCTCCGGGAGCTGCA
TGTGTCAGAGGTTTTCACCGTCATCACCGAAACGCGCGA
