>Addgene plasmid #48861 | pGGF000 | depositor partial sequence | sequence record 71291 | BsaI recognition site - overhang F - ccdB cassette - overhang G - BsaI recognition site
GGTCTCAACTAGTGGATCCAGTGCTAACATGGTCTAGAAGGAGGTCAGCTATGGAGAAAAAAATCACTGG
ATATACCACCGTTGATATATCCCAATGGCATCGTAAAGAACATTTTGAGGCATTTCAGTCAGTTGCTCAA
TGTACCTATAACCAGACCGTTCAGCTGGATATTACGGCCTTTTTAAAGACCGTAAAGAAAAATAAGCACA
AGTTTTATCCGGCCTTTATTCACATTCTTGCCCGCCTGATGAATGCTCATCCGGAGTTCCGTATGGCAAT
GAAAGACGGTGAGCTGGTGATATGGGATAGTGTTCACCCTTGTTACACCGTTTTCCATGAGCAAACTGAA
ACGTTTTCATCGCTCTGGAGTGAATACCACGACGATTTCCGGCAGTTTCTACACATATATTCGCAAGATG
TGGCGTGTTACGGTGAAAACCTGGCCTATTTCCCTAAAGGGTTTATTGAGAATATGTTTTTCGTCTCAGC
CAATCCCTGGGTGAGTTTCACCAGTTTTGATTTAAACGTGGCCAATATGGACAACTTCTTCGCCCCCGTT
TTCACCATGGGCAAATATTATACGCAAGGCGACAAGGTGCTGATGCCGCTGGCGATTCAGGTTCATCATG
CCGTTTGTGATGGCTTCCATGTCGGCAGAATGCTTAATGAATTACAACAGTACTGCGATGAGTGGCAGGG
CGGGGCGTAAGAGCTCAGGAGGACAGCTATGCAGTTTAAGGTTTACACCTATAAAAGAGAGAGCCGTTAT
CGTCTGTTTGTGGATGTACAGAGTGATATTATTGACACGCCCGGGCGACGGATGGTGATCCCCCTGGCCA
GTGCACGTCTGCTGTCAGATAAAGTCTCCCGTGAACTTTACCCAGTGGTGCATATCGGGGATGAAAGCTG
GCGCATGATGACCACCGATATGGCCAGTGTGCCAGTCTCCGTTATCGGGGAAGAAGTGGCTGATCTCAGC
CACCGCGAAAATGACATCAAAAACGCCATTAACCTGATGTTCTGGGGAATATAACTGCAGAGGAGGTAAT
CAATGCCACAACACTGGTGGTACCGTATTGAGACC
