>Addgene plasmid #48861 | pGGF000 | addgene partial sequence | sequence record 72470 | Lac-promoter 5'-CACTTTATGCTTCCGGCTCG-3'
CACGAGCTATTTAGGTGACACTATAGAAGTGAAGCTTGGTCTCAACTAGTGGATCCAGTGCTAACATGGT
CTAGAAGGAGGTCAGCTATGGAGAAAAAAATCACTGGATATACCACCGTTGATATATCCCAATGGCATCG
TAAAGAACATTTTGAGGCATTTCAGTCAGTTGCTCAATGTACCTATAACCAGACCGTTCAGCTGGATATT
ACGGCCTTTTTAAAGACCGTAAAGAAAAATAAGCACAAGTTTTATCCGGCCTTTATTCACATTCTTGCCC
GCCTGATGAATGCTCATCCGGAGTTCCGTATGGCAATGAAAGACGGTGAGCTGGTGATATGGGATAGTGT
TCACCCTTGTTACACCGTTTTCCATGAGCAAACTGAAACGTTTTCATCGCTCTGGAGTGAATACCACGAC
GATTTCCGGCAGTTTCTACACATATATTCGCAAGATGTGGCGTGTTACGGTGAAAACCTGGCCTATTTCC
CTAAAGGGTTTATTGAGAATATGTTTTTCGTCTCAGCCAATCCCTGGGTGAGTTTCACCAGTTTTGATTT
AAACGTGGCCAATATGGACAACTTCTTCGCCCCCGTTTTCACCATGGGCAAATATTATACGCAAGGCGAC
AAGGTGCTGATGCCGCTGGCGATTCAGGTTCATCATGCCGTTTGTGATGGCTTCCATGTCGGCAGAATGC
TTAATGAATTACAACAGTACTGCGATGAGTGGCAGGGCGGGGCGTAAGAGCTC
