>Addgene plasmid #48861 | pGGF000 | addgene partial sequence | sequence record 72553 | M13pUC-Fwd 5'-CCCAGTCACGACGTTGTAAAACG-3'
CTATAGGGCGAGAATTCGGTCTCAATACGGTACCACCAGTGTTGTGGCATTGATTACCTCCTCTGCAGTT
ATATTCCCCAGAACATCAGGTTAATGGCGTTTTTGATGTCATTTTCGCGGTGGCTGAGATCAGCCACTTC
TTCCCCGATAACGGAGACTGGCACACTGGCCATATCGGTGGTCATCATGCGCCAGCTTTCATCCCCGATA
TGCACCACTGGGTAAAGTTCACGGGAGACTTTATCTGACAGCAGACGTGCACTGGCCAGGGGGATCACCA
TCCGTCGCCCGGGCGTGTCAATAATATCACTCTGTACATCCACAAACAGACGATAACGGCTCTCTCTTTT
ATAGGTGTAAACCTTAAACTGCATAGCTGTCCTCCTGAGCTCTTACGCCCCGCCCTGCCACTCATCGCAG
TACTGTTGTAATTCATTAAGCATTCTGCCGACATGGAAGCCATCACAAACGGCATGATGAACCTGAATCG
CCAGCGGCATCAGCACCTTGTCGCCTTGCGTATAATATTTGCCCATGGTGAAAACGGGGGCGAAGAAGTT
GTCCATATTGGCCACGTTTAAATCAAAACTGGTGAAACTCACCCAGGGATTGGCTGAGACGAAAAACATA
TTCTCAATAAACCCTTTAGGGAAATAGGCCAGGTTTTCACCGTAACACGCCACATCTTGCGAATATATGT
GTAGAAACTGCCGGAAATCGTCGTGGTATTCACTCCAGAGCGATGAAAACGTTTCAGTTTGCTCATGGAA
AACGGTGTAACAAGGGTGAACACTATCCCATATCACCAGCTCACCGTCTTTCATTGCCATACGGAACTCC
GGATGAGCATTCATCAGGCGGGCAAGAATGTGAATAAAGGCCGGATAAAACTTGTGCTT
